Addgene plasmid #73341: pGEX-2T-FRB-W2027F
Purpose: Point mutation Trp 2027 → Phe in the FKBP12-rapamycin binding (FRB) domain of mTOR
Depositing lab: Jie Chen. Depositing organization: University of Illinois at Urbana-Champaign. Publication: The FKBP12-rapamycin-binding domain is required for FKBP12-rapamycin-associated protein kinase activity and G1 progression. Vilella-Bach M, Nuzzi P, Fang Y, Chen J. J Biol Chem. 1999 Feb 12. 274(7):4266-72. 10.1074/jbc.274.7.4266 PubMed 9933627.
Backbone
  Vector backbone: pGEX-2T
  Backbone manufacturer: Amersham Pharmacia Biotech
  Vector type: Bacterial Expression
Growth in bacteria
  Bacterial resistance: Ampicillin, 100 μg/mL
  Growth temperature: 37°C
  Growth strain: DH5alpha
  Copy number: Unknown
Gene/Insert
  Gene/Insert name: FKBP12-rapamycin binding (FRB) domain of MTOR (alt name: Mtor, FRAP)
  Species: H. sapiens (human)
  Mutation: FRB domain only aa2015-2114; W2027F
  Entrez Gene: MTOR (a.k.a. FRAP, FRAP1, FRAP2, RAFT1, RAPT1, SKS)
  Tag / fusion protein: GST-tagged (N terminal on backbone)
  Cloning method: Unknown
  Sequencing primers: 5′ pGEX-5; 3′ pGEX-3
Terms and licenses: Academic/Nonprofit Terms; Industry Terms: Not Available to Industry
How to cite: pGEX-2T-FRB-W2027F was a gift from Jie Chen (Addgene plasmid # 73341 ; http://n2t.net/addgene:73341 ; RRID:Addgene_73341)
