[The description below was written by a language model from this plasmid's Addgene catalogue record.]
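Description:
pGEX-2T-FRB-W2027F is a bacterial expression plasmid built on the commercial pGEX-2T backbone and designed to produce a glutathione S-transferase (GST) fusion protein in E. coli. It is selected with ampicillin; the record lists the copy number as unknown and provides no feature table, so the origin of replication and promoter are not explicitly documented. pGEX-series vectors generally drive expression from an IPTG-inducible tac promoter with a plasmid-borne lacI repressor, and pGEX-2T in particular places a thrombin cleavage site between GST and the insert, allowing the tag to be removed after purification.

The insert is the FKBP12-rapamycin binding (FRB) domain of human mTOR (also known as FRAP), comprising residues 2015–2114 only, fused at its N terminus to the backbone-encoded GST. It carries a single point mutation, tryptophan 2027 to phenylalanine. The FRB domain is the region of mTOR that is bound by the FKBP12-rapamycin complex, so a substitution here provides a way to examine how individual residues contribute to the domain's function. The cloning method used to insert the fragment is not recorded.

The construct is suited to producing recombinant GST-FRB mutant protein that can be captured on glutathione resin for purification, pull-down or in vitro binding experiments, typically alongside the wild-type domain or other FRB variants. The associated work concerns the requirement of the FRB domain for mTOR kinase activity and G1 cell-cycle progression, although the record does not state the specific phenotype of the W2027F change.
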