>Addgene plasmid #73341 | pGEX-2T-FRB-W2027F | addgene partial sequence | sequence record 142428 | pGEX5 5'-GGGCTGGCAAGCCACGTTTGGTG-3'
AATCGGATCTGGTTCGCGTGGATCCGAGCTGATCCGAGTGGCCATCCTCTGGCATGAGATGTTCCATGAA
GGCCTGGAAGAGGCATCTCGTTTGTACTTTGGGGAAAGGAACGTGAAAGGCATGTTTGAGGTGCTGGAGC
CCTTGCATGCTATGATGGAACGGGGCCCCCAGACTCTGAAGGAAACATCCTTTAATCAGGCCTATGGTCG
AGATTTAATGGAGGCCCAAGAGTGGTGCAGGAAGTACATGAAATCAGGGAATGTCAAGGACCTCACCCAA
GCCTGGGACCTCTATTATCATGTGTTCCGACGAATCTCAAAGCAGTAGAATTCATCGTGACTGACTGACG
ATCTGCCTCGCGCGTTTCGGTGATGACGGTGAAAACCTCTGACACATGCAGCTCCCGGAGACGGTCACAG
CTTGTCTGTAAGCGGATGCCGGGAGCAGACAAGCCCGTCAGGGCGCGTCAGCGGGTGTTGGCGGGTGTCG
GGGCGCAGCCATGACCCAGTCACGTAGCGATAGCGGAGTGTATAATTCTTGAAGACGAAAGGGCCTCGTG
ATACGCCTATTTTTATAGGTTAATGTCATGATAATAATGGTTTCTTAGACGTCAGGTGGCACTTTTCGGG
GAAATGTGCGCGGA
