>Addgene plasmid #73341 | pGEX-2T-FRB-W2027F | addgene partial sequence | sequence record 142429 | pGEX3 5'-CCGGGAGCTGCATGTGTCAGAGG-3'
AAGGCAGAAATCGGTCAGTCAGTCACGATGAATTCTACTGGCTTTGAGATTCGTCGGAACACATGATAAT
AGAGGTCCCAGGCTTGGGTGAGGTCCTTGACATTCCCTGATTTCATGTACTTCCTGCACCACTCTTGGGC
CTCCATTAAATCTCGACCATAGGCCTGATTAAAGGATGTTTCCTTCAGAGTCTGGGGGCCCCGTTCCATC
ATAGCATGCAAGGGCTCCAGCACCTCAAACATGCCTTTCACGTTCCTTTCCCCAAAGTACAAACGAGATG
CCTCTTCCAGGCCTTCATGGAACATCTCATGCCAGAGGATGGCCACTCGGATCAGCTCGGATCCACGCGG
AACCAGATCCGATTTTGGAGGATGGTCGCCACCACCAAACGTGGCTTGCCAGCCCTGCAAAGGCCATGCT
ATATACTTGCTGGATTTCAAGTACTTATCAATTTGTGGGATAGCTTCAATACGTTTTTTAAAACAAACTA
ATTTTGGGAACGCATCCAGGCACATTGGGTCCATGTATAAAACAACATCAAGAGCGTCATACAACATGAA
GTCAGGATGGGTTACATGATCACCATTTAAATATGTTTTATGACATAAACGATCTTCGAACATTTTCAGC
ATTTCAGGTAGCTTGCTAAGAAAATCAACTTTGAGAGTTTCAAAGTCTTTACTATATGCAATTCTCGAAA
CACCGTATCTAATATCCAAAACCGCTCCTTCAAGCATTGAAATCTCTGCACGCTCTTTTGGACAACCACC
CAACATGTTGTGCTTGTCAGCTATATAACGTATGATGGCCATAGACTGTGTTAATTTAACATCACCATCA
ATATAATAAGGAAGATTGGG
